Addgene plasmid #235830: pME_G_0_3_001_5'UTR_placeholder
Purpose: Encodes a sfGFP cassette in the 5'UTR position used for placeholder cloning
Depositing lab: Tobias Erb. Depositing organization: Max Planck Institute for Terrestrial Microbiology. Publication: A modular high-throughput approach for advancing synthetic biology in the chloroplast of Chlamydomonas. Inckemann RM, Chotel T, Burgis M, Brinkmann CK, Andreas L, Baumann J, Sharma P, Klose M, Barrett J, Ries F, Paczia N, Glatter T, Mackinder LCM, Willmund F, Erb TJ. Nat Plants. 2025 Nov;11(11):2332-2349. doi: 10.1038/s41477-025-02126-2. Epub 2025 Nov 3. PubMed 41184475.
Backbone
  Vector backbone: pME_Cp_UAV_GFP
  Backbone size w/o insert (bp): 2101
  Vector type: Synthetic Biology
Growth in bacteria
  Bacterial resistance: Chloramphenicol, 25 μg/mL
  Growth temperature: 37°C
  Growth strain: DH5alpha
  Copy number: High Copy
Gene/Insert
  Gene/Insert name: 5'UTR placeholder
  Species: Aequoria victoria
  Insert size (bp): 1034
  Mutation: none
  Cloning method: Restriction Enzyme; 5′ cloning site BsaI (destroyed during cloning); 3′ cloning site BsaI (destroyed during cloning)
  Sequencing primers: 5′ CGTATCACGAGGCAGAATTTC; 3′ CCTGCATAACGCGAAGTAATC
Terms and licenses: Academic/Nonprofit Terms; Industry Terms: Not Available to Industry
Depositor comments: Please visit https://doi.org/10.1101/2024.05.08.593163 for bioRxiv preprint.
How to cite: pME_G_0_3_001_5'UTR_placeholder was a gift from Tobias Erb (Addgene plasmid # 235830 ; http://n2t.net/addgene:235830 ; RRID:Addgene_235830)
