[The description below was written by a language model from this plasmid's Addgene catalogue record and pLannotate feature annotations shown in this document.]
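Description:
pME_G_0_3_001_5'UTR_placeholder is a small (about 3.1 kb) synthetic-biology part plasmid belonging to a modular cloning toolkit developed for engineering the Chlamydomonas chloroplast. It is built on the pME_Cp_UAV_GFP backbone and is maintained in E. coli through a high-copy ColE1/pUC-type origin, with selection by chloramphenicol conferred by a cat gene under its native cat promoter and followed by a lambda t0 terminator. Additional bacterial terminators and remnants of BioBrick prefix and suffix sequences flank the cloning region, which helps insulate the insert from read-through transcription from the backbone.

The roughly 1 kb insert is not a genuine 5'UTR. It is a superfolder GFP expression cassette that occupies the 5'UTR position of the assembly standard. The annotated features show the sfGFP coding sequence followed by the rrnB T1 and T7Te terminators. The promoter driving sfGFP is not annotated in the feature table and is not stated in the record, though about 180 bp of unannotated sequence lies upstream of the coding sequence. The cassette was inserted via BsaI sites that were destroyed during cloning, consistent with Golden Gate-style assembly.

According to the record, the plasmid is intended for placeholder cloning. In such schemes, the fluorescent cassette typically stands in for the 5'UTR part when higher-level constructs are assembled and can later be exchanged for real 5'UTR sequences, with loss of green fluorescence in bacterial colonies giving a visual screen for successful replacement. The record does not detail the exact swap-out mechanism or the enzymes used for it.
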