Features (pLannotate 1.2.2; 11 found; start..end, strand, type, name):
    178..891     +  CDS            superfolder GFP: GFP variant that folds robustly even when fused to poorly folded proteins (Pédelacq et al., 2006)
    903..974     +  terminator     rrnB T1 terminator: transcription terminator T1 from the E. coli rrnB gene
    990..1017    +  terminator     T7Te terminator: phage T7 early transcription terminator
   1052..1071    +  misc_feature   BioBrick suffix: universal suffix for all parts
   1072..1129    +  terminator     his operon terminator: This putative transcriptin terminator from the E. coli his operon has a 2-bp deletion introduced during synthesis. Its efficiency has not been determined.
   1324..1912    -  rep_origin     ori: high-copy-number ColE1/pMB1/pBR322/pUC origin of replication
   2095..2189    -  terminator     lambda t0 terminator: transcription terminator from phage lambda
   2213..2869    -  CDS            cat: CAT_ECOLX - Experimental evidence at protein level: Swiss-Prot protein existence level 1. This enzyme is an effector of chloramphenicol resistance in bacteria. From Escherichia coli. This protein is used as a marker in many commonly used cloning vectors, such as pACYC184.
   2870..2967    -  promoter       cat promoter: promoter of the E. coli cat gene encoding chloramphenicol acetyltransferase
   3053..3096    -  terminator     bacterial terminator: putative bacterial transcription terminator
   3099..3120    +  misc_feature   BioBrick prefix: BioBrick prefix for parts that do not start with "ATG"
>Addgene plasmid #235830 | pME_G_0_3_001_5'UTR_placeholder | addgene full sequence | sequence record 488456 | Addgene NGS Result
TACTTGAGACCGAAAGTGAAACGTGATTTCATGCGTCATTTTGAACATTTTGTAAATCTTATTTAATAAT
GTGTGCGGCAATTCACATTTAATTTATGAATGTTTTCTTAACATCGCGGCAACTCAAGAAACGGCAGGTT
CGGATCTTAGCTACTAGAGAAAGAGGAGAAATACTAGATGCGTAAAGGCGAAGAGCTGTTCACTGGTGTC
GTCCCTATTCTGGTGGAACTGGATGGTGATGTCAACGGTCATAAGTTTTCCGTGCGTGGCGAGGGTGAAG
GTGACGCAACTAATGGTAAACTGACGCTGAAGTTCATCTGTACTACTGGTAAACTGCCGGTTCCTTGGCC
GACTCTGGTAACGACGCTGACTTATGGTGTTCAGTGCTTTGCTCGTTATCCGGACCATATGAAGCAGCAT
GACTTCTTCAAGTCCGCCATGCCGGAAGGCTATGTGCAGGAACGCACGATTTCCTTTAAGGATGACGGCA
CGTACAAAACGCGTGCGGAAGTGAAATTTGAAGGCGATACCCTGGTAAACCGCATTGAGCTGAAAGGCAT
TGACTTTAAAGAGGACGGCAATATCCTGGGCCATAAGCTGGAATACAATTTTAACAGCCACAATGTTTAC
ATCACCGCCGATAAACAAAAAAATGGCATTAAAGCGAATTTTAAAATTCGCCACAACGTGGAGGATGGCA
GCGTGCAGCTGGCTGATCACTACCAGCAAAACACTCCAATCGGTGATGGTCCTGTTCTGCTGCCAGACAA
TCACTATCTGAGCACGCAAAGCGTTCTGTCTAAAGATCCGAACGAGAAACGCGATCATATGGTTCTGCTG
GAGTTCGTAACCGCAGCGGGCATCACGCATGGTATGGATGAACTGTACAAATGACCAGGCATCAAATAAA
ACGAAAGGCTCAGTCGAAAGACTGGGCCTTTCGTTTTATCTGTTGTTTGTCGGTGAACGCTCTCTACTAG
AGTCACACTGGCTCACCTTCGGGTGGGCCTTTCTGCGTTTATAGGTCTCAAATGTGAGAACACTCATCGC
GACTAGTAGCGGCCGCTGCAGTCCGGCAAAAAAGGGCAAGGTGTCACCACCCTGCCCTTTTTCTTTAAAA
CCGAAAAGATTACTTCGCGTTATGCAGGCTTCCTCGCTCACTGACTCGCTGCGCTCGGTCGTTCGGCTGC
GGCGAGCGGTATCAGCTCACTCAAAGGCGGTAATACGGTTATCCACAGAATCAGGGGATAACGCAGGAAA
GAACATGTGAGCAAAAGGCCAGCAAAAGGCCAGGAACCGTAAAAAGGCCGCGTTGCTGGCGTTTTTCCAC
AGGCTCCGCCCCCCTGACGAGCATCACAAAAATCGACGCTCAAGTCAGAGGTGGCGAAACCCGACAGGAC
TATAAAGATACCAGGCGTTTCCCCCTGGAAGCTCCCTCGTGCGCTCTCCTGTTCCGACCCTGCCGCTTAC
CGGATACCTGTCCGCCTTTCTCCCTTCGGGAAGCGTGGCGCTTTCTCATAGCTCACGCTGTAGGTATCTC
AGTTCGGTGTAGGTCGTTCGCTCCAAGCTGGGCTGTGTGCACGAACCCCCCGTTCAGCCCGACCGCTGCG
CCTTATCCGGTAACTATCGTCTTGAGTCCAACCCGGTAAGACACGACTTATCGCCACTGGCAGCAGCCAC
TGGTAACAGGATTAGCAGAGCGAGGTATGTAGGCGGTGCTACAGAGTTCTTGAAGTGGTGGCCTAACTAC
GGCTACACTAGAAGAACAGTATTTGGTATCTGCGCTCTGCTGAAGCCAGTTACCTTCGGAAAAAGAGTTG
GTAGCTCTTGATCCGGCAAACAAACCACCGCTGGTAGCGGTGGTTTTTTTGTTTGCAAGCAGCAGATTAC
GCGCAGAAAAAAAGGATCTCAAGAAGATCCTTTGATCTTTTCTACGGGGTCTGACGCTCAGTGGAACGAA
AACTCACGTTAAGGGATTTTGGTCATGAGATTATCAAAAAGGATCTTCACCTAGATCCTTTTAAATTAAA
AATGAAGTTTTAAATCAATCTAAAGTATATATGAGTAAACTTGGTCTGACAGCTCGAGGCTTGGATTCTC
ACCAATAAAAAACGCCCGGCGGCAACCGAGCGTTCTGAACAAATCCAGATGGAGTTCTGAGGTCATTACT
GGATCTATCAACAGGAGTCCAAGCGAGCTCGATATCAAATTACGCCCCGCCCTGCCACTCGTCGCAGTAC
TGTTGTAATTCATTAAGCATTCTGCCGACATGGAAGCCATCACAAACGGCATGATGAACCTGAATCGCCA
GCGGCATCAGCACCTTGTCGCCTTGCGTATAATATTTGCCCATGGTGAAAACGGGGGCGAAGAAGTTGTC
CATATTGGCCACGTTTAAATCAAAACTGGTGAAACTCACCCAGGGATTGGCTGATACGAAAAACATATTC
TCAATAAACCCTTTAGGGAAATAGGCCAGGTTTTCACCGTAACACGCCACATCTTGCGAATATATGTGTA
GAAACTGCCGGAAATCGTCGTGGTATTCACTCCAGAGTGATGAAAACGTTTCAGTTTGCTCATGGAAAAC
GGTGTAACAAGGGTGAACACTATCCCATATCACCAGCTCACCGTCTTTCATTGCCATACGAAATTCCGGA
TGAGCATTCATCAGGCGGGCAAGAATGTGAATAAAGGCCGGATAAAACTTGTGCTTATTTTTCTTTACGG
TCTTTAAAAAGGCCGTAATATCCAGCTGAACGGTCTGGTTATAGGTACATTGAGCAACTGACTGAAATGC
CTCAAAATGTTCTTTACGATGCCATTGGGATATATCAACGGTGGTATATCCAGTGATTTTTTTCTCCATT
TTAGCTTCCTTAGCTCCTGAAAATCTCGATAACTCAAAAAATACGCCCGGTAGTGATCTTATTTCATTAT
GGTGAAAGTTGGAACCTCTTACGTGCCCGATCAACTCGAGTGCCACCTGACGTCTAAGAAACCATTATTA
TCATGACATTAACCTATAAAAATAGGCGTATCACGAGGCAGAATTTCAGATAAAAAAAATCCTTAGCTTT
CGCTAAGGATGATTTCTGGAATTCGCGGCCGCTTCTAGAGCGATGAGTAGTCTCG
